>Addgene plasmid #147842 | pAc5.1B-EGFP-DmMe31B-R347A-dsRNAres_W | depositor full sequence | sequence record 290289 | Full Sequence
CTTCAAGGAATTAATTCTATATTCTAAAAACACAAATGATACTTCTAAAAAAAATCATGAATGGCATCAA
CTCTGAATCAAATCTTTGCAGATGCACCTACTTCTCATTTCCACTGTCACATCATTTTTCCAGATCTCGC
TGCCTGTTATGTGGCCCACAAACCAAGACACGTTTTATGGCCATTAAAGCTGGCTGATCGTCGCCAAACA
CCAAATACATATCAATATGTACATTCGAGAAAGAAGCGATCAAAGAAGCGTCTTCGGGCGAGTAGGAGAA
TGCGGAGGAGAAGGAGAACGAGCTGATCTAGTATCTCTCCACAATCCAATGCCAACTGACCAACTGGCCA
TATTCGGAGCAATTTGAAGCCAATTTCCATCGCCTGGCGATCGCTCCATTCTTGGCTATATGTTTTTCAC
CGTTCCCGGGGCCATTTTCAAAGACTCGTCGGTAAGATAAGATTGTGTCACTCGCTGTCTCTCTTCATTT
GTCGAAGAATGCTGAGGAATTTCGCGATGACGTCGGCGAGTATTTTGAAGAATGAGAATAATTTGTATTT
ATACGAAAATCAGTTAGTGGAATTTTCTACAAAAACATGTTATCTATAGATAATTTTGTTGCAAAATATG
TTGACTATGACAAAGATTGTATGTATATACCTTTAATGTATTCTCATTTTCTTATGTATTTATAATGGCA
ATGATGATACTGATGATATTTTAAGATGATGCCAGACCACAGGCTGATTTCTGCGTCTTTTGCCGAACGC
AGTGCATGTGCGGTTGTTGTTTTTTGGAATAGTTTCAATTTTCGGACTGTCCGCTTTGATTTCAGTTTCT
TGGCTTATTCAAAAAGCAAAGTAAAGCCAAAAAAGCGAGATGGCAATACCAAATGCGGCAAAACGGTAGT
GGAAGGAAAGGGGTGCGGGGCAGCGGAAGGAAGGGTGGGGCGGGGCGTGGCGGGGTCTGTGGCTGGGCGC
GACGTCACCGACGTTGGAGCCACTCCTTTGACCATGTGTGCGTGTGTGTATTATTCGTGTCTCGCCACTC
GCCGGTTGTTTTTTTCTTTTTATCTCGCTCTCTCTAGCGCCATCTCGTACGCATGCTCAACGCACCGCAT
GTTGCCGTGTCCTTTATGCGTCATTTTGGCTCGAAATAGGCAATTATTTAAACAAAGATTAGTCAACGAA
AACGCTAAAATAAATAAGTCTACAATATGGTTACTTATTGCCATGTGTGTGCAGCCAACGATAGCAACAA
AAGCAACAACACAGTGGCTTTCCCTCTTTCACTTTTTGTTTGCAAGCGCGTGCGAGCAAGACGGCACGAC
CGGCAAACGCAATTACGCTGACAAAGAGCAGACGAAGTTTTGGCCGAAAAACATCAAGGCGCCTGATACG
AATGCATTTGCAATAACAATTGCGATATTTAATATTGTTTATGAAGCTGTTTGACTTCAAAACACACAAA
AAAAAAAATAAAACAAATTATTTGAAAGAGAATTAGGAATCGGACAGCTTATCGTTACGGGCTAACAGCA
CACCGAGACGAAATAGCTTACCTGACGTCACAGCCTCTGGAAGAACTGCCGCCAAGCAGAGAGAGAGAGA
AAAAGAGGGAGAGCAGCTTAGACCGCATGTGCTTGTGTGTGAGGCGTCTCTCTCTTCGTCTCCTGTTTGC
GCAAACGCATAGACTGCACTGAGAAAATCGATTACCTATTTTTTATGAATGAATATTTGCACTATTACTA
TTCAAAACTATTAAGATAGCAATCACATTCAATAGCCAAATACTATACCACCTGAGCGATGCAACGAAAT
GATCAATTTGAGCAAAAATGCTGCATATTTAGGACGGCATCATTATAGAAATGCTTCTTGCTGTGTACTT
TTCTCTCGTCTGGCAGCTGTTTCGCCGTTATTGTTAAAACCGGCTTAAGTTAGGTGTGTTTTCTACGACT
AGTGATGCCCCTACTAGAAGATGTGTGTTGCACAAATGTCCCTGAATAACCAATTTGAAGTGCAGATAGC
AGTAAACGTAAGCTAATATGAATATTATTTAACTGTAATGTTTTAATATCGCTGGACATTACTAATAAAC
CCACTATAAACACATGTACATATGTATGTTTTGGCATACAATGAGTAGTTGGGGAAAAAATGTGTAAAAG
CACCGTGACCATCACAGCATAAAGATAACCAGCTGAAGTATCGAATATGAGTAACCCCCAAATTGAATCA
CATGCCGCAACTGATAGGACCCATGGAAGTACACTCTTCATGGCGATATACAAGACACACACAAGCACGA
ACACCCAGTTGCGGAGGAAATTCTCCGTAAATGAAAACCCAATCGGCGAACAATTCATACCCATATATGG
TAAAAGTTTTGAACGCGACTTGAGAGCGGAGAGCATTGCGGCTGATAAGGTTTTAGCGCTAAGCGGGCTT
TATAAAACGGGCTGCGGGACCAGTTTTCATATCACTACCGTTTGAGTTCTTGTGCTGTGTGGATACTCCT
CCCGACACAAAGCCGCTCCATCAGCCAGCAGTCGTCTAATCCAGAGACCCCGGATCGGGGTACCAACATG
GTGAGCAAGGGCGAGGAGCTGTTCACCGGGGTGGTGCCCATCCTGGTCGAGCTGGACGGCGACGTAAACG
GCCACAAGTTCAGCGTGTCCGGCGAGGGCGAGGGCGATGCCACCTACGGCAAGCTGACCCTGAAGTTCAT
CTGCACCACCGGCAAGCTGCCCGTGCCCTGGCCCACCCTCGTGACCACCCTGACCTACGGCGTGCAGTGC
TTCAGCCGCTACCCCGACCACATGAAGCAGCACGACTTCTTCAAGTCCGCCATGCCCGAAGGCTACGTCC
AGGAGCGCACCATCTTCTTCAAGGACGACGGCAACTACAAGACCCGCGCCGAGGTGAAGTTCGAGGGCGA
CACCCTGGTGAACCGCATCGAGCTGAAGGGCATCGACTTCAAGGAGGACGGCAACATCCTGGGGCACAAG
CTGGAGTACAACTACAACAGCCACAACGTCTATATCATGGCCGACAAGCAGAAGAACGGCATCAAGGTGA
ACTTCAAGATCCGCCACAACATCGAGGACGGCAGCGTGCAGCTCGCCGACCACTACCAGCAGAACACCCC
CATCGGCGACGGCCCCGTGCTGCTGCCCGACAACCACTACCTGAGCACCCAGTCCGCCCTGAGCAAAGAC
CCCAACGAGAAGCGCGATCACATGGTCCTGCTGGAGTTCGTGACCGCCGCCGGGATCACTCTCGGCATGG
ACGAGCTGTACAAGCCAAGCTTGATGATGACCGAGAAACTGAACTCCGGCCATACCAACCTGACTTCTAA
AGGAATAATTAACGACCTGCAGATAGCCGGTAATACTTCAGATGACATGGGGTGGAAGTCTAAATTAAAA
TTACCACCGAAAGATAATCGGTTTAAGACGACAGACGTTACAGACACACGGGGAAACGAGTTTGAAGAAT
TCTGTTTAAAGCGGGAGTTGCTGATGGGAATCTTTGAAAAAGGTTGGGAACGGCCATCACCGATACAAGA
AGCTGCAATACCAATTGCTCTGTCGGGTAAGGACGTCCTAGCCAGAGCAAAAAATGGAACGGGAAAAACC
GGCGCGTATTGTATACCTGTCCTGGAGCAGATAGATCCTACAAAAGATTATATACAAGCCTTGGTTATGG
TTCCAACACGGGAACTGGCCTTGCAGACATCCCAAATTTGCATAGAATTAGCCAAGCACCTGGACATTAG
AGTTATGGTTACGACAGGTGGAACAATCTTGAAAGACGATATATTGCGAATATACCAGAAGGTCCAGCTA
ATCATCGCAACACCAGGCCGGATTTTGGACCTTATGGACAAAAAGGTAGCAGACATGAGTCACTGTCGAA
TTCTGGTATTAGACGAAGCAGACAAATTGCTATCACTAGACTTCCAGGGAATGTTAGACCACGTCATCTT
AAAACTACCCAAAGACCCTCAAATACTATTGTTCTCGGCCACCTTCCCGTTAACTGTAAAAAATTTCATG
GAGAAGCATTTACGCGAGCCTTACGAGATCAACCTGATGGAGGAGCTAACACTGAAGGGTGTCACTCAGT
ACTATGCATTCGTACAGGAGCGCCAGAAAGTACACTGCTTGAATACGCTCTTTTCGAAGCTGCAGATCAA
TCAGTCTATCATATTCTGCAATTCCACGCAACGTGTCGAGCTATTGGCCAAAAAGATCACAGAGCTTGGA
TATTGCTGTTACTATATACACGCTAAGATGGCCCAGGCACACAGAAATCGAGTATTCCACGATTTCCGCC
AAGGACTCTGTGCCAATCTGGTGTGCTCCGACCTGTTCACCCGTGGTATCGACGTGCAGGCCGTGAATGT
AGTGATCAATTTCGATTTCCCACGAATGGCAGAGACATACTTGCATCGAATTGGTCGCTCAGGACGTTTC
GGTCATTTGGGTATTGCTATTAATCTGATAACCTACGAGGATCGGTTTGATCTGCATCGGATTGAAAAAG
AACTTGGAACCGAAATAAAGCCTATTCCGAAGGTCATAGACCCCGCCCTTTATGTCGCAAACGTTGGCGC
ATCCGTTGGCGATACTTGCAACAACAGTGATCTGAATAATTCTGCGAACGAGGAGGGCAACGTTAGCAAA
TAAGCGGCCGCTCGAGTCTAGAGGGCCCGCGGTTCGAAGGTAAGCCTATCCCTAACCCTCTCCTCGGTCT
CGATTCTACGCGTACCGGTCATCATCACCATCACCATTGAGTTTAAACCCGCTGATCAGCCTCGACTGTG
CCTTCTAAGGCCTGAGCTCGCTGATCAGCCTCGATCGAGGATCCAGACATGATAAGATACATTGATGAGT
TTGGACAAACCACAACTAGAATGCAGTGAAAAAAATGCTTTATTTGTGAAATTTGTGATGCTATTGCTTT
ATTTGTAACCATTATAAGCTGCAATAAACAAGTTAACAACAACAATTGCATTCATTTTATGTTTCAGGTT
CAGGGGGAGGTGTGGGAGGTTTTTTAAAGCAAGTAAAACCTCTACAAATGTGGTATGGCTGATTATGATC
AGTCGACCGATGCCCTTGAGAGCCTTCAACCCAGTCAGCTCCTTCCGGTGGGCGCGGGGCATGACTATCG
TCGCCGCACTTATGACTGTCTTCTTTATCATGCAACTCGTAGGACAGGTGCCGGCAGCGCTCTGGGTCAT
TTTCGGCGAGGACCGCTTTCGCTGGAGCGCGACGATGATCGGCCTGTCGCTTGCGGTATTCGGAATCTTG
CACGCCCTCGCTCAAGCCTTCGTCACTGGTCCCGCCACCAAACGTTTCGGCGAGAAGCAGGCCATTATCG
CCGGCATGGCGGCCGACGCGCTGGGCTACGTCTTGCTGGCGTTCGCGACGCGAGGCTGGATGGCCTTCCC
CATTATGATTCTTCTCGCTTCCGGCGGCATCGGGATGCCCGCGTTGCAGGCCATGCTGTCCAGGCAGGTA
GATGACGACCATCAGGGACAGCTTCAAGGATCGCTCGCGGCTCTTACCAGCCAGCAAAAGGCCAGGAACC
GTAAAAAGGCCGCGTTGCTGGCGTTTTTCCATAGGCTCCGCCCCCCTGACGAGCATCACAAAAATCGACG
CTCAAGTCAGAGGTGGCGAAACCCGACAGGACTATAAAGATACCAGGCGTTTCCCCCTGGAAGCTCCCTC
GTGCGCTCTCCTGTTCCGACCCTGCCGCTTACCGGATACCTGTCCGCCTTTCTCCCTTCGGGAAGCGTGG
CGCTTTCTCAATGCTCACGCTGTAGGTATCTCAGTTCGGTGTAGGTCGTTCGCTCCAAGCTGGGCTGTGT
GCACGAACCCCCCGTTCAGCCCGACCGCTGCGCCTTATCCGGTAACTATCGTCTTGAGTCCAACCCGGTA
AGACACGACTTATCGCCACTGGCAGCAGCCACTGGTAACAGGATTAGCAGAGCGAGGTATGTAGGCGGTG
CTACAGAGTTCTTGAAGTGGTGGCCTAACTACGGCTACACTAGAAGGACAGTATTTGGTATCTGCGCTCT
GCTGAAGCCAGTTACCTTCGGAAAAAGAGTTGGTAGCTCTTGATCCGGCAAACAAACCACCGCTGGTAGC
GGTGGTTTTTTTGTTTGCAAGCAGCAGATTACGCGCAGAAAAAAAGGATCTCAAGAAGATCCTTTGATCT
TTTCTACGGGGTCTGACGCTCAGTGGAACGAAAACTCACGTTAAGGGATTTTGGTCATGAGATTATCAAA
AAGGATCTTCACCTAGATCCTTTTAAATTAAAAATGAAGTTTTAAATCAATCTAAAGTATATATGAGTAA
ACTTGGTCTGACAGTTACCAATGCTTAATCAGTGAGGCACCTATCTCAGCGATCTGTCTATTTCGTTCAT
CCATAGTTGCCTGACTCCCCGTCGTGTAGATAACTACGATACGGGAGGGCTTACCATCTGGCCCCAGTGC
TGCAATGATACCGCGAGACCCACGCTCACCGGCTCCAGATTTATCAGCAATAAACCAGCCAGCCGGAAGG
GCCGAGCGCAGAAGTGGTCCTGCAACTTTATCCGCCTCCATCCAGTCTATTAATTGTTGCCGGGAAGCTA
GAGTAAGTAGTTCGCCAGTTAATAGTTTGCGCAACGTTGTTGCCATTGCTGCAGGCATCGTGGTGTCACG
CTCGTCGTTTGGTATGGCTTCATTCAGCTCCGGTTCCCAACGATCAAGGCGAGTTACATGATCCCCCATG
TTGTGCAAAAAAGCGGTTAGCTCCTTCGGTCCTCCGATCGTTGTCAGAAGTAAGTTGGCCGCAGTGTTAT
CACTCATGGTTATGGCAGCACTGCATAATTCTCTTACTGTCATGCCATCCGTAAGATGCTTTTCTGTGAC
TGGTGAGTACTCAACCAAGTCATTCTGAGAATAGTGTATGCGGCGACCGAGTTGCTCTTGCCCGGCGTCA
ACACGGGATAATACCGCGCCACATAGCAGAACTTTAAAAGTGCTCATCATTGGAAAACGTTCTTCGGGGC
GAAAACTCTCAAGGATCTTACCGCTGTTGAGATCCAGTTCGATGTAACCCACTCGTGCACCCAACTGATC
TTCAGCATCTTTTACTTTCACCAGCGTTTCTGGGTGAGCAAAAACAGGAAGGCAAAATGCCGCAAAAAAG
GGAATAAGGGCGACACGGAAATGTTGAATACTCATACTCTTCCTTTTTCAATATTATTGAAGCATTTATC
AGGGTTATTGTCTCATGAGCGGATACATATTTGAATGTATTTAGAAAAATAAACAAATAGGGGTTCCGCG
CACATTTCCCCGAAAAGTGCCACCTGACGTCTAAGAAACCATTATTATCATGACATTAACCTATAAAAAT
AGGCGTATCACGAGGCCCTTTCGT
Features (pLannotate 1.2.2; 10 found; start..end, strand, type, name):
     56..2568    +  promoter       Ac5 promoter: Drosophila melanogaster actin 5C promoter
   2588..3304    +  CDS            EGFP: EGFP is a basic (constitutively fluorescent) green fluorescent protein published in 1996, derived from Aequorea victoria. It is reported to be a rapidly-maturing weak dimer with moderate acid sensitivity.
   3314..4690    +  CDS            me31B: DDX6_DROME - Experimental evidence at protein level: Swiss-Prot protein existence level 1. ATP-dependent RNA helicase which is a core component of a variety of ribonucleoprotein complexes (RNPs) that play critical roles in translational repression and mRNA decapping during embryogenesis, oogenesis, neurogenesis and neurotransmission (PubMed:11546740, PubMed:16256742, PubMed:17178403, PubMed:18590813, PubMed:21267420, PubMed:21447556, PubMed:28875934, PubMed:28388438, PubMed:17982591, PubMed:31114929). Recruits core components and translational repressors to some RNP complexes, and mediates RNP
   4729..4770    +  CDS            V5 tag: epitope tag from simian virus 5
   4870..5004    -  polyA_signal   SV40 poly(A) signal: SV40 polyadenylation signal
   5027..5111    -  CDS            large T antigen (fragment): large T antigen from SV40 (simian virus 40)
   5112..5582    +  CDS            TcR (fragment): tetracycline efflux protein; tet; confers resistance to tetracycline
   5626..6214    -  rep_origin     ori: high-copy-number ColE1/pMB1/pBR322/pUC origin of replication
   6385..7245    -  CDS            AmpR: β-lactamase; bla; confers resistance to ampicillin, carbenicillin, and related antibiotics
   7246..7350    -  promoter       AmpR promoter: bla
