[The description below was written by a language model from this plasmid's Addgene catalogue record and pLannotate feature annotations shown in this document.]
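Description:
pAc5.1B-EGFP-DmMe31B-R347A-dsRNAres_W is a 7,444 nt insect expression plasmid. The catalogue lists its backbone as unknown, although the name and the annotated parts point to a pAc5.1-type vector. In bacteria it is maintained through a ColE1/pUC-family origin of replication and selected with ampicillin via the β-lactamase gene and its native bla promoter. The feature annotation describes the origin as high copy, whereas the catalogue entry records the plasmid as low copy. Short fragments annotated as tetracycline resistance and SV40 large T antigen appear to be non-functional backbone remnants. No selectable marker for insect cells is annotated, which would fit transient transfection.

The expression cassette is driven by the Drosophila melanogaster actin 5C promoter, a strong constitutive promoter commonly used in fly cell lines. It directs synthesis of EGFP followed directly by the coding sequence of Drosophila Me31B, the DDX6-family ATP-dependent RNA helicase involved in translational repression and mRNA decapping, giving an N-terminally EGFP-tagged protein. A V5 epitope sequence lies downstream of the insert, but the record does not say whether it is read in frame with the fusion or excluded by a stop codon. An SV40 polyadenylation signal follows it.

The name indicates that the insert carries an R347A substitution and is dsRNA-resistant, meaning the coding sequence was presumably altered so that it escapes a dsRNA directed against the endogenous me31B transcript. That design suits knockdown-and-complementation experiments, in which the endogenous protein is depleted and the tagged mutant is tested for rescue. The associated publication concerns a DDX6–CNOT1 complex in miRNA-mediated silencing, but the record does not state the specific effect of the R347A change.
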