Addgene plasmid #147842: pAc5.1B-EGFP-DmMe31B-R347A-dsRNAres_W
Purpose: Insect Expression of DmMe31B-R347A-dsRNAres
Depositing lab: Elisa Izaurralde. Depositing organization: Max Planck Institute for Developmental Biology. Publication: A DDX6-CNOT1 complex and W-binding pockets in CNOT9 reveal direct links between miRNA target recognition and silencing. Chen Y, Boland A, Kuzuoglu-Ozturk D, Bawankar P, Loh B, Chang CT, Weichenrieder O, Izaurralde E. Mol Cell. 2014 Jun 5;54(5):737-50. doi: 10.1016/j.molcel.2014.03.034. Epub 2014 Apr 24. PubMed 24768540.
Backbone
  Vector backbone: Unknown
  Vector type: Insect Expression
Growth in bacteria
  Bacterial resistance: Ampicillin, 100 μg/mL
  Growth temperature: 37°C
  Growth strain: DH5alpha
  Copy number: Low Copy
Gene/Insert
  Gene/Insert name: DmMe31B-R347A-dsRNAres
  Species: D. melanogaster (fly)
  Entrez Gene: me31B (a.k.a. Dmel_CG4916, CG4916, DDX6, Dhh1p/Me31b, DmRH3, Dmel\CG4916, ME31B, Mat31B, Me31B, Me31b, l(2)k06607, me31b)
  Cloning method: Unknown
Terms and licenses: Academic/Nonprofit Terms; Industry Terms: Not Available to Industry
Depositor comments: ORF extracted from NCBI:NM_078809.3. Plasmids from this collection were made available to the research community and donated after the lab closed. Please note that the sequence provided by the depositing laboratory may be theoretical/predicted or based on Sanger sequencing results. There may be discrepancies between sequencing results obtained by Addgene and the depositor sequence. If an Addgene verified sequence is not available, please contact before placing your order to request that our lab fully sequence the plasmid.
How to cite: pAc5.1B-EGFP-DmMe31B-R347A-dsRNAres_W was a gift from Elisa Izaurralde (Addgene plasmid # 147842 ; http://n2t.net/addgene:147842 ; RRID:Addgene_147842)
